>Addgene plasmid #222949 | pSems meGFP-farnesyl | addgene full sequence | sequence record 457433 | Addgene NGS Result
GACGGATCGGGAGATCTCCCGATCCCCTATGGTGCACTCTCAGTACAATCTGCTCTGATGCCGCATAGTT
AAGCCAGTATCTGCTCCCTGCTTGTGTGTTGGAGGTCGCTGAGTAGTGCGCGAGCAAAATTTAAGCTACA
ACAAGGCAAGGCTTGACCGACAATTGCATGAAGAATCTGCTTAGGGTTAGGCGTTTTGCGCTGCTTCGCG
ATGTACGGGCCAGATATACGCGTTGACATTGATTATTGACTAGTTATTAATAGTAATCAATTACGGGGTC
ATTAGTTCATAGCCCATATATGGAGTTCCGCGTTACATAACTTACGGTAAATGGCCCGCCTGGCTGACCG
CCCAACGACCCCCGCCCATTGACGTCAATAATGACGTATGTTCCCATAGTAACGCCAATAGGGACTTTCC
ATTGACGTCAATGGGTGGAGTATTTACGGTAAACTGCCCACTTGGCAGTACATCAAGTGTATCATATGCC
AAGTACGCCCCCTATTGACGTCAATGACGGTAAATGGCCCGCCTGGCATTATGCCCAGTACATGACCTTA
TGGGACTTTCCTACTTGGCAGTACATCTACGTATTAGTCATCGCTATTACCATGGTGATGCGGTTTTGGC
AGTACATCAATGGGCGTGGATAGCGGTTTGACTCACGGGGATTTCCAAGTCTCCACCCCATTGACGTCAA
TGGGAGTTTGTTTTGGCACCAAAATCAACGGGACTTTCCAAAATGTCGTAACAACTCCGCCCCATTGACG
CAAATGGGCGGTAGGCGTGTACGGTGGGAGGTCTATATAAGCAGAGCTCTCTGGCTAACTAGAGAACCCA
CTGCTTACTGGCTTATCGAAATTAATACGACTCACTATAGGGAGACCCAAGCTTGGTACCGAGCTCGGAT
CGATATCGAATTCACCATGGTGAGCAAGGGCGAGGAGCTGTTCACCGGGGTGGTGCCCATCCTGGTCGAG
CTGGACGGCGACGTAAACGGCCACAAGTTCAGCGTGTCCGGCGAGGGCGAGGGCGATGCCACCTACGGCA
AGCTGACCCTGAAGTTCATCTGCACCACCGGCAAGCTGCCCGTGCCCTGGCCCACCCTCGTGACCACCCT
GACCTACGGCGTGCAGTGCTTCAGCCGCTACCCCGACCACATGAAGCAGCACGACTTCTTCAAGTCCGCC
ATGCCCGAAGGCTACGTCCAGGAGCGCACCATCTTCTTCAAGGACGACGGCAACTACAAGACCCGCGCCG
AGGTGAAGTTCGAGGGCGACACCCTGGTGAACCGCATCGAGCTGAAGGGCATCGACTTCAAGGAGGACGG
CAACATCCTGGGGCACAAGCTGGAGTACAACTACAACAGCCACAACGTCTATATCATGGCCGACAAGCAG
AAGAACGGCATCAAGGTGAACTTCAAGATCCGCCACAACATCGAGGACGGCAGCGTGCAGCTCGCCGACC
ACTACCAGCAGAACACCCCCATCGGCGACGGCCCCGTGCTGCTGCCCGACAACCACTACCTGAGCACCCA
GTCCAAACTGAGCAAAGACCCCAACGAGAAGCGCGATCACATGGTCCTGCTGGAGTTCGTGACCGCCGCC
GGGATCACTCTCGGCATGGACGAGCTGTACAAGGGATCCAAGCTGAACCCTCCTGATGAGAGTGGCCCCG
GCTGCATGAGCTGCAAGTGTGTGCTCTCCTGACTCGAGTGAGGCGGCCGCATAGATAACTGATCCAGTGT
GCTGGAATTAATTCGCTGTCTGCGAGGGCCAGCTGTTGGGGTGAGTACTCCCTCTCAAAAGCGGGCATGA
CTTCTGCGCTAAGATTGTCAGTTTCCAAAAACGAGGAGGATTTGATATTCACCTGGCCCGCGGTGATGCC
TTTGAGGGTGGCCGCGTCCATCTGGTCAGAAAAGACAATCTTTTTGTTGTCAAGCTTGAGGTGTGGCAGG
CTTGAGATCTGGCCATACACTTGAGTGACAATGACATCCACTTTGCCTTTCTCTCCACAGGTGTCCACTC
CCAGGTCCAACTGCAGGTCGAGCATGCATCTAGGGCGGCCAATTCCGCCCCTCTCCCCCCCCCCCCTCTC
CCTCCCCCCCCCCTAACGTTACTGGCCGAAGCCGCTTGGAATAAGGCCGGTGTGCGTTTGTCTATATGTT
ATTTTCCACCATATTGCCGTCTTTTGGCAATGTGAGGGCCCGGAAACCTGGCCCTGTCTTCTTGACGAGC
ATTCCTAGGGGTCTTTCCCCTCTCGCCAAAGGAATGCAAGGTCTGTTGAATGTCGTGAAGGAAGCAGTTC
CTCTGGAAGCTTCTTGAAGACAAACAACGTCTGTAGCGACCCTTTGCAGGCAGCGGAACCCCCCACCTGG
CGACAGGTGCCTCTGCGGCCAAAAGCCACGTGTATAAGATACACCTGCAAAGGCGGCACAACCCCAGTGC
CACGTTGTGAGTTGGATAGTTGTGGAAAGAGTCAAATGGCTCTCCTCAAGCGTATTCAACAAGGGGCTGA
AGGATGCCCAGAAGGTACCCCATTGTATGGGATCTGATCTGGGGCCTCGGTGCACATGCTTTACATGTGT
TTAGTCGAGGTTAAAAAAACGTCTAGGCCCCCCGAACCACGGGGACGTGGTTTTCCTTTGAAAAACACGA
TGATAAGCTTGCCACAACCCGGGATAATTCCTGCAGCCAATATGGGATCGGCCATTGAACAAGATGGATT
GCACGCAGGTTCTCCGGCCGCTTGGGTGGAGAGGCTATTCGGCTATGACTGGGCACAACAGACAATCGGC
TGCTCTGATGCCGCCGTGTTCCGGCTGTCAGCGCAGGGGCGCCCGGTTCTTTTTGTCAAGACCGACCTGT
CCGGTGCCCTGAATGAACTGCAGGACGAGGCAGCGCGGCTATCGTGGCTGGCCACGACGGGCGTTCCTTG
CGCAGCTGTGCTCGACGTTGTCACTGAAGCGGGAAGGGACTGGCTGCTATTGGGCGAAGTGCCGGGGCAG
GATCTCCTGTCATCTCACCTTGCTCCTGCCGAGAAAGTATCCATCATGGCTGATGCAATGCGGCGGCTGC
ATACGCTTGATCCGGCTACCTGCCCATTCGACCACCAAGCGAAACATCGCATCGAGCGAGCACGTACTCG
GATGGAAGCCGGTCTTGTCGATCAGGATGATCTGGACGAAGAGCATCAGGGGCTCGCGCCAGCCGAACTG
TTCGCCAGGCTCAAGGCGCGCATGCCCGACGGCGATGATCTCGTCGTGACCCATGGCGATGCCTGCTTGC
CGAATATCATGGTGGAAAATGGCCGCTTTTCTGGATTCATCGACTGTGGCCGGCTGGGTGTGGCGGACCG
CTATCAGGACATAGCGTTGGCTACCCGTGATATTGCTGAAGAGCTTGGCGGCGAATGGGCTGACCGCTTC
CTCGTGCTTTACGGTATCGCCGCTCCCGATTCGCAGCGCATCGCCTTCTATCGCCTTCTTGACGAGTTCT
TCTGAGGGGATCAATTCTCTAGATAACTGATCATAATCAGCCATACCACATTTGTAGAGGTTTTACTTGC
TTTAAAAAACCTCCCACACCTCCCCCTGAACCTGAAACATAAAATGAATGCAATTGTTGTTGTTAACTTG
TTTATTGCAGCTTATAATGGTTACAAATAAAGCAATAGCATCACAAATTTCACAAATAAAGCATTTTTTT
CACTGCATTCTAGTTGTGGTTTGTCCAAACTCATCAATGTATCTTAACGCGTCGAGTGCATTCTAGTTGT
GGTTTGTCCAAACTCATCAATGTATCTTATCATGTCTGTATACCGTCGACCTCTAGCTAGAGCTTGGCGT
AATCATGGTCATAGCTGTTTCCTGTGTGAAATTGTTATCCGCTCACAATTCCACACAACATACGAGCCGG
AAGCATAAAGTGTAAAGCCTGGGGTGCCTAATGAGTGAGCTAACTCACATTAATTGCGTTGCGCTCACTG
CCCGCTTTCCAGTCGGGAAACCTGTCGTGCCAGCTGCATTAATGAATCGGCCAACGCGCGGGGAGAGGCG
GTTTGCGTATTGGGCGCTCTTCCGCTTCCTCGCTCACTGACTCGCTGCGCTCGGTCGTTCGGCTGCGGCG
AGCGGTATCAGCTCACTCAAAGGCGGTAATACGGTTATCCACAGAATCAGGGGATAACGCAGGAAAGAAC
ATGTGAGCAAAAGGCCAGCAAAAGGCCAGGAACCGTAAAAAGGCCGCGTTGCTGGCGTTTTTCCATAGGC
TCCGCCCCCCTGACGAGCATCACAAAAATCGACGCTCAAGTCAGAGGTGGCGAAACCCGACAGGACTATA
AAGATACCAGGCGTTTCCCCCTGGAAGCTCCCTCGTGCGCTCTCCTGTTCCGACCCTGCCGCTTACCGGA
TACCTGTCCGCCTTTCTCCCTTCGGGAAGCGTGGCGCTTTCTCATAGCTCACGCTGTAGGTATCTCAGTT
CGGTGTAGGTCGTTCGCTCCAAGCTGGGCTGTGTGCACGAACCCCCCGTTCAGCCCGACCGCTGCGCCTT
ATCCGGTAACTATCGTCTTGAGTCCAACCCGGTAAGACACGACTTATCGCCACTGGCAGCAGCCACTGGT
AACAGGATTAGCAGAGCGAGGTATGTAGGCGGTGCTACAGAGTTCTTGAAGTGGTGGCCTAACTACGGCT
ACACTAGAAGAACAGTATTTGGTATCTGCGCTCTGCTGAAGCCAGTTACCTTCGGAAAAAGAGTTGGTAG
CTCTTGATCCGGCAAACAAACCACCGCTGGTAGCGGTGGTTTTTTTGTTTGCAAGCAGCAGATTACGCGC
AGAAAAAAAGGATCTCAAGAAGATCCTTTGATCTTTTCTACGGGGTCTGACGCTCAGTGGAACGAAAACT
CACGTTAAGGGATTTTGGTCATGAGATTATCAAAAAGGATCTTCACCTAGATCCTTTTAAATTAAAAATG
AAGTTTTAAATCAATCTAAAGTATATATGAGTAAACTTGGTCTGACAGTTACCAATGCTTAATCAGTGAG
GCACCTATCTCAGCGATCTGTCTATTTCGTTCATCCATAGTTGCCTGACTCCCCGTCGTGTAGATAACTA
CGATACGGGAGGGCTTACCATCTGGCCCCAGTGCTGCAATGATACCGCGAGACCCACGCTCACCGGCTCC
AGATTTATCAGCAATAAACCAGCCAGCCGGAAGGGCCGAGCGCAGAAGTGGTCCTGCAACTTTATCCGCC
TCCATCCAGTCTATTAATTGTTGCCGGGAAGCTAGAGTAAGTAGTTCGCCAGTTAATAGTTTGCGCAACG
TTGTTGCCATTGCTACAGGCATCGTGGTGTCACGCTCGTCGTTTGGTATGGCTTCATTCAGCTCCGGTTC
CCAACGATCAAGGCGAGTTACATGATCCCCCATGTTGTGCAAAAAAGCGGTTAGCTCCTTCGGTCCTCCG
ATCGTTGTCAGAAGTAAGTTGGCCGCAGTGTTATCACTCATGGTTATGGCAGCACTGCATAATTCTCTTA
CTGTCATGCCATCCGTAAGATGCTTTTCTGTGACTGGTGAGTACTCAACCAAGTCATTCTGAGAATAGTG
TATGCGGCGACCGAGTTGCTCTTGCCCGGCGTCAATACGGGATAATACCGCGCCACATAGCAGAACTTTA
AAAGTGCTCATCATTGGAAAACGTTCTTCGGGGCGAAAACTCTCAAGGATCTTACCGCTGTTGAGATCCA
GTTCGATGTAACCCACTCGTGCACCCAACTGATCTTCAGCATCTTTTACTTTCACCAGCGTTTCTGGGTG
AGCAAAAACAGGAAGGCAAAATGCCGCAAAAAAGGGAATAAGGGCGACACGGAAATGTTGAATACTCATA
CTCTTCCTTTTTCAATATTATTGAAGCATTTATCAGGGTTATTGTCTCATGAGCGGATACATATTTGAAT
GTATTTAGAAAAATAAACAAATAGGGGTTCCGCGCACATTTCCCCGAAAAGTGCCACCTGACGTC
Features (pLannotate 1.2.2; 20 found; start..end, strand, type, name):
     28..80      -  misc_feature   bom (fragment): basis of mobility region from pBR322
    235..614     +  enhancer       CMV enhancer: human cytomegalovirus immediate early enhancer
    615..818     +  promoter       CMV promoter: human cytomegalovirus (CMV) immediate early promoter
    814..847     +  LTR            5' LTR (truncated) (fragment): truncated 5' long terminal repeat (LTR) from HIV-1
    863..881     +  promoter       T7 promoter: promoter for bacteriophage T7 RNA polymerase
    927..1643    +  CDS            mEGFP: mEGFP is a basic (constitutively fluorescent) green fluorescent protein published in 2002, derived from Aequorea victoria. It has moderate acid sensitivity.
   1650..1712    +  CDS            H-Ras (fragment): human small GTPase proto-oncoprotein
   1791..2020    +  intron         chimeric intron: chimera between introns from adenovirus and immunoglobulin heavy chain genes
   2204..2666    +  misc_feature   IRES: internal ribosome entry site (IRES) of the encephalomyocarditis virus (EMCV)
   2702..3505    +  CDS            NeoR/KanR: aminoglycoside phosphotransferase from Tn5; aph(3')-II (or nptII); confers resistance to neomycin, kanamycin, and G418 (Geneticin®)
   3528..3612    +  CDS            large T antigen (fragment): large T antigen from SV40 (simian virus 40)
   3635..3756    +  polyA_signal   SV40 poly(A) signal: SV40 polyadenylation signal
   3767..3818    +  polyA_signal   SV40 poly(A) signal (fragment): SV40 polyadenylation signal
   3882..3898    -  protein_bind   lac operator: The lac repressor binds to the lac operator to inhibit transcription in E. coli. This inhibition can be relieved by adding lactose or isopropyl-β-D-thiogalactopyranoside (IPTG). lac repressor encoded by lacI
   3906..3936    -  promoter       lac promoter: promoter for the E. coli lac operon
   3951..3972    -  protein_bind   CAP binding site: CAP binding activates transcription in the presence of cAMP. E. coli catabolite activator protein
   3985..4077    -  CDS            lacI (fragment): lac repressor; lacI; The lac repressor binds to the lac operator to inhibit transcription in E. coli. This inhibition can be relieved by adding lactose or isopropyl-β-D-thiogalactopyranoside (IPTG).
   4260..4848    -  rep_origin     ori: high-copy-number ColE1/pMB1/pBR322/pUC origin of replication
   5019..5879    -  CDS            AmpR: β-lactamase; bla; confers resistance to ampicillin, carbenicillin, and related antibiotics
   5880..5984    -  promoter       AmpR promoter: bla
