[The description below was written by a language model from this plasmid's Addgene catalogue record and pLannotate feature annotations shown in this document.]
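Description:
pSems meGFP-farnesyl is a mammalian expression plasmid of about 6 kb built on the pSEMS(26m) backbone. It is propagated in E. coli through a high-copy ColE1/pUC-type origin and an ampicillin resistance gene (β-lactamase with its own promoter). The annotation also picks up short backbone remnants: a bom fragment, lac promoter/operator elements, a lacI fragment and a truncated HIV-1 LTR fragment. None of these appears to play a role in the expression cassette.

The payload is a fusion of monomeric EGFP to the C-terminal residues 170–189 of human HRAS. This is the segment that carries the farnesylation signal, and the fluorescent protein sits at its N-terminus. Transcription is driven by the human cytomegalovirus immediate-early enhancer and promoter. A T7 promoter lies just upstream of the coding sequence. Downstream of the fusion, the feature table shows a chimeric intron followed by an EMCV IRES and the Tn5 neomycin phosphotransferase gene, terminated by SV40 polyadenylation signals. This layout indicates a bicistronic transcript in which G418 resistance is translated from the same CMV-driven message as the GFP fusion, so selecting stable cells also favours expression of the reporter.

Because the HRAS tail directs lipid modification and membrane attachment without including the GTPase domain, the construct gives a lipid-anchored green fluorescent marker rather than an active signalling protein. The stated purpose is expression of this GFP-tagged farnesylation fragment in mammalian cells. The associated publication concerns correlative single-molecule and structured illumination microscopy of fast plasma membrane dynamics, consistent with use as a membrane-anchored imaging probe.
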