Addgene plasmid #222949: pSems meGFP-farnesyl
Purpose: Expression of C-terminal fragment of HRAS responsible for farnesylation tagged with GFP in mammalian cells
Depositing lab: Jacob Piehler. Depositing organization: Universitaet Osnabrueck. Publication: Correlative single-molecule and structured illumination microscopy of fast dynamics at the plasma membrane. Winkelmann H, Richter CP, Eising J, Piehler J, Kurre R. Nat Commun. 2024 Jul 10;15(1):5813. doi: 10.1038/s41467-024-49876-9. PubMed 38987559.
Backbone
  Vector backbone: pSEMS(26m)
  Backbone manufacturer: EMD Biosciences
  Backbone size w/o insert (bp): 5190
  Total vector size (bp): 6000
  Vector type: Mammalian Expression
  Selectable markers: Neomycin (select with G418)
Growth in bacteria
  Bacterial resistance: Ampicillin, 100 μg/mL
  Growth temperature: 37°C
  Growth strain: DH5alpha
  Copy number: High Copy
Gene/Insert
  Gene/Insert name: C-terminal fragment of HRAS (170-189) (alt name: HRAS)
  Species: H. sapiens (human)
  Insert size (bp): 810
  Mutation: C-terminal fragment of HRAS (170-189)
  Entrez Gene: HRAS (a.k.a. C-BAS/HAS, C-H-RAS, C-HA-RAS1, CTLO, H-RASIDX, HAMSV, HRAS1, RASH1, p21ras)
  Promoter: CMV
  Tag / fusion protein: mEGFP (N terminal on insert)
  Cloning method: Restriction Enzyme; 5′ cloning site EcoRV (not destroyed); 3′ cloning site NotI (not destroyed)
  Sequencing primers: 5′ CGCAAATGGGCGGTAGGCGTG; 3′ CAACAGCTGGCCCTCGCAGA
Terms and licenses: Academic/Nonprofit Terms; Industry Terms: Not Available to Industry
How to cite: pSems meGFP-farnesyl was a gift from Jacob Piehler (Addgene plasmid # 222949 ; http://n2t.net/addgene:222949 ; RRID:Addgene_222949)
